Addgene plasmid #66584: pX330.iGFP5
Purpose: sgRNA for iGFP
Depositing lab: Wen Xue. Depositing organization: University of Massachusetts, Worcester. Publication: A versatile reporter system for CRISPR-mediated chromosomal rearrangements. Li Y, Park A, Mou H, Colpan C, Bizhanova A, Akama-Garren E, Joshi N, Hendrickson EA, Feldser D, Yin H, Anderson DG, Jacks T, Weng Z, Xue W. Genome Biol. 2015 May 28;16(1):111. 10.1186/s13059-015-0680-7 PubMed 26018130.
Backbone
  Vector backbone: pX330
  Vector type: Mammalian Expression
Growth in bacteria
  Bacterial resistance: Ampicillin, 100 μg/mL
  Growth temperature: 37°C
  Growth strain: Stbl3
  Copy number: Unknown
Gene/Insert
  Gene/Insert name: iGFP
  gRNA/shRNA sequence: gttgatccataacttcgtat
Terms and licenses: Academic/Nonprofit Terms; Industry Terms: Not Available to Industry
How to cite: pX330.iGFP5 was a gift from Wen Xue (Addgene plasmid # 66584 ; http://n2t.net/addgene:66584 ; RRID:Addgene_66584)
