[The description below was written by a language model from this plasmid's Addgene catalogue record.]
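Description:
pX330.iGFP5 is a mammalian expression plasmid built on the pX330 backbone and carrying a single guide RNA directed against a target called iGFP. pX330 is generally known as an all-in-one CRISPR vector in which a human U6 promoter drives a chimeric sgRNA and a separate Pol II promoter expresses a nuclear-localised Streptococcus pyogenes Cas9. That architecture is a property of the standard backbone, however, and is not itemised here, because no feature table accompanies this entry. The plasmid is propagated in bacteria under ampicillin selection. Its copy number is listed as unknown, and the origin of replication is not stated.

The payload is a 20-nucleotide spacer cloned as the guide sequence, with the stated purpose of providing an sgRNA for iGFP. The record does not define iGFP in detail. The associated work concerns a reporter system for CRISPR-mediated chromosomal rearrangements, which suggests that the guide cuts within a GFP-based reporter cassette so that a rearrangement event can be read out by fluorescence. The exact position of the target site, the meaning of the "5" in the plasmid name, and whether this guide is meant to be paired with a second guide are not given. The plasmid is typically delivered into mammalian cells carrying the iGFP reporter, where it supplies both nuclease and guide from one construct. No mammalian selection marker or fluorescent reporter on the plasmid itself is recorded.
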