>Addgene plasmid #66584 | pX330.iGFP5 | addgene partial sequence | sequence record 116346 | BGH-rev 5'-TAGAAGGCACAGTCGAGG-3'
GCCTGGCCGGCCTTTTTCGTGGCCGCCGGCCTTTTGTCGCCTCCCAGCTGAGACAGGTCGATCCGTGTCT
CGTACAGGCCGGTGATGCTCTGGTGGATCAGGGTGGCGTCCAGCACCTCTTTGGTGCTGGTGTACCTCTT
CCGGTCGATGGTGGTGTCAAAGTACTTGAAGGCGGCAGGGGCTCCCAGATTGGTCAGGGTAAACAGGTGG
ATGATATTCTCGGCCTGCTCTCTGATGGGCTTATCCCGGTGCTTGTTGTAGGCGGACAGCACTTTGTCCA
GATTAGCGTCGGCCAGGATCACTCTCTTGGAGAACTCGCTGATCTGCTCGATGATCTCGTCCAGGTAGTG
CTTGTGCTGTTCCACAAACAGCTGTTTCTGCTCATTATCCTCGGGGGAGCCCTTCAGCTTCTCATAGTGG
CTGGCCAGGTACAGGAAGTTCACATATTTGGAGGGCAGGGCCAGTTCGTTTCCCTTCTGCAGTTCGCCGG
CAGAGGCCAGCATTCTCTTCCGGCCGTTTTCCAGCTCGAACAGGGAGTACTTAGGCAGCTTGATGATCAG
GTCCTTTTTCACTTC
