>Addgene plasmid #66584 | pX330.iGFP5 | addgene partial sequence | sequence record 121469 | pBR322ori-F 5'-GGGAAACGCCTGGTATCTTT-3'
TTTGTGATGCTCGTCAGGGGGGCGGAGCCTATGGAAAAACGCCAGCAACGCGGCCTTTTTACGGTTCCTG
GCCTTTTGCTGGCCTTTTGCTCACATGTGAGGGCCTATTTCCCATGATTCCTTCATATTTGCATATACGA
TACAAGGCTGTTAGAGAGATAATTGGAATTAATTTGACTGTAAACACAAAGATATTAGTACAAAATACGT
GACGTAGAAAGTAATAATTTCTTGGGTAGTTTGCAGTTTTAAAATTATGTTTTAAAATGGACTATCATAT
GCTTACCGTAACTTGAAAGTATTTCGATTTCTTGGCTTTATATATCTTGTGGAAAGGACGAAACACCGTT
GATCCATAACTTCGTATGTTTTAGAGCTAGAAATAGCAAGTTAAAATAAGGCTAGTCCGTTATCAACTTG
AAAAAGTGGCACCGAGTCGGTGCTTTTTTGTTTTAGAGCTAGAAATAGCAAGTTAAAATAAGGCTAGTCC
GTTTTTAGCGCGTGCGCCAATTCTGCAGACAAATGGCTCTAGAGGTACCCGTTACATAACTTACGGTAAA
TGGCCCGCCTGGCTGACCGCCCAACGACCCCCGCCCATTGACGTCAATAGTAACGCCAATAGGGACTTTC
CATTGACGTCAATGGGTGGAGTATTTACGGTAAACTGCCCACTTGGCAGTACATCAAGTGTATCATATGC
CAAGTACGCCCCCTATTGACGTCAATGACGGTAAATGGCCCGCCTGGCATTGTGCCCAGTACATGACCTT
ATGGGACTTTCCTACTTGGCAGTACATCTACGTATTAGTCATCGCTATTA
